Addgene plasmid #188801: Avs4_Sulfurospirillum_sp.
Purpose: Avs4 from Sulfurospirillum sp.
Depositing lab: Feng Zhang. Depositing organization: Broad Institute. Publication: Prokaryotic innate immunity through pattern recognition of conserved viral proteins. Gao LA, Wilkinson ME, Strecker J, Makarova KS, Macrae RK, Koonin EV, Zhang F. Science. 2022 Aug 12;377(6607):eabm4096. doi: 10.1126/science.abm4096. Epub 2022 Aug 12. PubMed 35951700.
Backbone
  Vector backbone: pACYC184
  Backbone size w/o insert (bp): 2334
  Total vector size (bp): 7121
  Vector type: Bacterial Expression
Growth in bacteria
  Bacterial resistance: Chloramphenicol, 25 μg/mL
  Growth temperature: 37°C
  Growth strain: DH5alpha
  Copy number: Low Copy
Gene/Insert
  Gene/Insert name: Avs4
  Species: Sulfurospirillum sp.
  Insert size (bp): 4787
  GenBank ID: MBE0492665.1
  Promoter: EcAvs4 native promoter
  Cloning method: Gibson Cloning
  Sequencing primers: 5′ N/A
Terms and licenses: Academic/Nonprofit Terms; Industry Terms: Not Available to Industry
How to cite: Avs4_Sulfurospirillum_sp. was a gift from Feng Zhang (Addgene plasmid # 188801 ; http://n2t.net/addgene:188801 ; RRID:Addgene_188801)
