[The description below was written by a language model from this plasmid's Addgene catalogue record and pLannotate feature annotations shown in this document.]
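Description:
Avs4_Sulfurospirillum_sp. is a bacterial expression plasmid built on a trimmed pACYC184 backbone (about 2.3 kb of a 7.1 kb total) that carries an Avs4 homolog from Sulfurospirillum sp. It replicates from the p15A origin, which gives a low-to-medium copy number and is compatible with ColE1-type plasmids, so a second construct can be maintained in the same E. coli cell. Selection is by chloramphenicol, conferred by the cat gene under its own promoter. The automated annotation also picks up leftovers typical of the pACYC184 lineage: a short IS1 fragment, a small match to an RSF origin, a remnant of the tetracycline resistance gene (not a functional marker here), and a CAP binding site.

The roughly 4.8 kb insert, assembled by Gibson cloning, encodes Avs4, a member of the antiviral STAND (Avs) family of prokaryotic defense proteins. According to the associated publication's title, this work concerns innate immunity through pattern recognition of conserved viral proteins. Expression is recorded as being driven by the EcAvs4 native promoter, meaning the regulatory region of another Avs4 gene rather than the Sulfurospirillum gene's own upstream sequence. A T7 terminator lies downstream of the insert region. The feature table does not annotate the Avs4 coding sequence or its promoter, so their exact positions are not given, though the unannotated span preceding the terminator is consistent with the stated insert size. No epitope tags or reporters are recorded. The construct is suited to heterologous expression of this defense gene in E. coli, for example to compare homologs for phage resistance or for responses to co-expressed phage proteins, although the record itself states only the gene's identity as its purpose.
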