Features (pLannotate 1.2.2; 8 found; start..end, strand, type, name):
   4410..4457    +  terminator     T7 terminator: transcription terminator for bacteriophage T7 RNA polymerase
   4680..5336    -  CDS            cat: CAT_ECOLX - Experimental evidence at protein level: Swiss-Prot protein existence level 1. This enzyme is an effector of chloramphenicol resistance in bacteria. From Escherichia coli. This protein is used as a marker in many commonly used cloning vectors, such as pACYC184.
   5337..5439    -  promoter       cat promoter: promoter of the E. coli cat gene encoding chloramphenicol acetyltransferase
   5560..5703    +  mobile_element IS1 (fragment): prokaryotic transposable element IS1
   5822..5877    -  rep_origin     RSF ori (fragment): Plasmids containing the RSF 1030 origin of replication can be propagated in E. coli cells that contain additional plasmids with compatible origins.
   5965..6510    -  rep_origin     p15A ori: Plasmids containing the medium-copy-number p15A origin of replication can be propagated in E. coli cells that contain a second plasmid with the ColE1 origin.
   6622..6686    -  CDS            TcR (fragment): tetracycline efflux protein; tet; confers resistance to tetracycline
   6701..6722    -  protein_bind   CAP binding site: CAP binding activates transcription in the presence of cAMP. E. coli catabolite activator protein
>Addgene plasmid #188801 | Avs4_Sulfurospirillum_sp. | addgene full sequence | sequence record 369432 | Addgene NGS Result
GGGCTGGTTCATCGTTAGCTTTATTGTGCCGAGCGGTAACATGGCGGTGATCGTTGCGCTGGCGCTGATC
CTGATTGTTGCGAGCATCATTCGTGACAAAGAGCTGAGCCAGAGCAACACCATCGAACGTTTCATTCACA
GCCTGGAGGAAAAGACCAAAAACATCCTGTTTGAAATTCGCACCAACATTAGCTATCGCAATGAGAAGAT
AGAGCTGGATCGCGATGAAATTATTGAACATATTAAAAACGAACTGGAAGAAAAACAGATTTTTATTATT
AGCGGCAGCGGCGGCGTGGGCAAAACGAGCATTATCAAAAACTTGTACGTCAACAAAGAAGGTAATTATC
CGTTTTATATTTTTAAAGCGCGCGAATTTAAAACCAACGATTTTCTGTTTAACCATAGCATTCAAGATTT
TATTGAAAGCAACAAACAGCATACCAAGAAAATAATTGTTATTGATAGCGCGGAAGCGCTGCTGGATTTT
GAAAGCGATCTGTTTCGCGAATTTATTAGCGCGCTGATTCAGAACAACTGGAAAATTATTTTTACCACCC
GCTATAGCTATCTGGATGATCTGAATTACCACTTCACGCAGATTCTGAACATTGTGCCGTTTCGCATTGA
TATAAAAAATCTGAGCAGTGAATATCTGGAAGCGCTGAGCAGCCGCTATAAATTTATTCTGCCCCAAGAT
GAAAAGCTGTTGGATCTTATCAAAAACCCGTTTTATCTGAACGAATATCTGGCGAACTATAGCAATGAAG
AGATTAATTATCAAGATTTCAAAAACAAGTTATGGAATCAGCATATTAGCACCCCGGATATTGAAAAATG
CTTTTTTGAATTTGCGTTTAAACGCGCGAACGAAGGTCAGTTTTATGTGGATATTGATTGCAGCAGCAAC
AGCCTGAAACAGCTGCAGAACAAAGGCATTCTGGGCTATGAAAAAAGCCTGGGCTATTTTATTACCCATG
ATATTTATGAAGAGTGGGCGCTTGAAAAAATTGTAAATAAAGAATTTAAAAATAAAGTGGACATTAAAAG
CTTTTTTGAAAAAATAGGCAGCAGCCTGCCGATTCGCCGCAGCTTTCGCAGCTGGGTGAGCGAGAAATTG
CTATTAGATGATGAGAACATCAAGACCTTTATTGAAGAAATCATTGATAGCGTGGACATTGAGATTTTTT
GGAAAGATGAAATTTTCATTAGTATTCTGCTGAGCGAATATAGCGATACCTTTTTTACAAACTTTAAAAA
AGAACTGCTGGAAAATGATTATGAACTGCTGAGCCGCATTAGCTTTCTGCTGCGCCTGGCGTGCAAAGAA
GTGGATAACAGCTTTTGGGAAAGCCTGGGCCTGAAGAATCAGCAGACCAAAGAAGCGAAATATATTTTTA
CCAAACCGAAAGGCACCGGCTGGAAAAGCTTTATTAACTTTATTTATGAAAATATTGAAACCATTGGCCT
GGCGAAAATTGATCTGGTGCTGCCGATTCTGCAAGATTGGAACAGCAAATTTCAAGAACGCAGCACCACC
CGCAACGCGAGCCTGACCGCGCTCAAGTACTATGACTTGATTAATCAGAAGGAGCATAAATATAGCTACA
AAGAAAGCATTAAAACCATTTGTAAGGTGATTACGAGCGGCAGCAGCGAGATTAAAGACGAACTCAGCAC
CATCTTTGATGAAATAGTGGAGCAGAAACTCAAAAACCACTCTGATAACTATTACGAGCTGAGCAAAGTG
GTGCTGACGAGCTGGGATGGCCTGCTGATTAGCAAAAACCTGCCGAAACAAGTGCTGAAACTGGCGGATC
TGTTTTGGACCAAAACCCCGCGCAAAGTGAAAAACGACGGCATTTTTCCGCATTATGAACGCGAAGAAGT
GGAAGATGCGTTTAACTTAAGCTCGAAATATGAGAACAAGTACTTCCCGGCGAGCGCGCTGCAGACCCCG
ATTTATTTTCTGCTGAAAAATCACTTTTCCCTGACCCTGGATTTTATTCTGGATCTTATTAACAAAAGCG
TGGAATATTATGCGAAAAGCGGCTGGGAATATAAAGAAGAAATTCAGATTGTGGATGTGTTTATTGATGA
AAACATTACCATTCAGCAGTATCATAGTCAGAGCCTGTGGAACATTTATCGCGGCAACAGCAGCCCGGTG
ATGCCGAACCTGATTCAGAGCATTCATATGGCTCTGGAAAAGTATTTACTGGAAATTGGCAAAGTGCTGA
AAACCGAAGATCTGGAATTTTGGCTGCTGTATCTGCTGCAGAAAAGCAAAAGCAGCAGCATTAGCGCGGT
GGTCACGAGCATAGTGCTGGCGAACAGCGATAAAGCGTTTAACATTGCGCGCATTCTGTTTAAAACAAAG
AAGTTTATTCAAGCGGATTTTCATCGCCATATTCAAGAACAGAGCCTGAAAAGCCTGTATGGCATGGGCT
ATGGCCTGAACTGGCAGACCAAAATTTATCAAGATGAACGCCTGAAAACCTGCGAAGATAAACATCGCAA
CAGCAATCTGGAGAACCTGTTTCTAAACTATCAGTTCTTTCGCACGAGCGAAGTGAGCGAAGAAGACGCG
AAAAACATTCAAGATACCCTGTGGGGCATTCTGGATAACTACTACAAACAACTGCCGGATGAAGAAAGTC
AGAGCGAGGAAGATAGGATTTGGCGCATTGCGCTGGCGCGCATTGATCGCCGCAAAATGAACATTGAGAC
CGAAAAAGTGGATAACGGCATTCAGATTACCTTTAACCCGAAACTGAGCCCGGAACTGCAGAAATATAGC
CAAGAAGCGCAGAACAACAGTCAGAACACCATTAAATATACGAGCCTGTATCTGTGGGCGGTGAACAAAA
TTGAAAACAACCAAGATTATAAAAAATATACCAACTATGAAGAAAACCCGCTGCTGGCGCTGGAACAGAT
CAAAGAAGTGATTGCGATTCCGCATGATCAGCGCGATTTTATTTTTCAAGATGAAATATTTCCTAATGCG
TCCATTGTCCTGCTGCGCGATTATGCGGAAATGCTGAGTAGCGAAGATAAAGAAATTTGCCGCGATATGA
TTCTGAAATTTGCGCGCCTGCCGCTGAGCGAAAACTATCATTATCAGATTAGCGATGGCGTGGATAAAGC
GATTAAATATCTGCCGATGCTGCTGATTTATTTTCCGGAACTGAAAAACGATATTAAAATTCTGCTGCTG
CTGAACCTGTTTTGCGATTATCAGATTGGCATGAGCGGCAAACATTTTTATGATTTTGCGATTGAAGCGA
TTAACAGCTATTTTAACAGCGAAAGCAACAGCTTTATTGCGATTTATCTGCTGCTGAAACCGAAATATAA
CGAACTGATTACGAGCAACTATTATGGTCAGAAAGGCGTGAGCAAACAAGATCTACTCGAGAACTTTTTT
CAGAGCAACGAAAACCTTCTGGAAAATTTCGTTAGCAACAAAATTGTGGAATTTGATATTGGCACCATTG
AAACCAACAAACTGAAAAATCTGATAGTGGTGTTTAAAATGATTAGCCTGAACACCACCGCGAAAAAAGA
AAAAGAACTGGTGCGCAAAATTATAGAAATTTTTTGCGTGAAAATTTTTAATCAGCCGGATGAAAAAGTG
AGCTATGATCTGAAACTGAAATTTATTAACCGCTTTGCGCTGTTTGTGCTGGAAGCGGATAAAAGCGATA
TTCAGAGCTATCTGCAGCCGCTGCTGAATCAGTTTGAACCGACCGAAGATATTGTGTATCTGCTTACGCA
GTTTATTCTGGCGCAAGATGAAATTAACGAATATGATAACTTTTGGCATGTGTGGGAACTGTTTGAAGAT
ACCATTATTGAAACCTGCAAAGATGGCGATAAATATCGCCATATTGATCAAGTGATTAAAGTGTATCTGC
TGGCGTGGGGTCAGTATGGCGCGATTTGGAAAGATACCGCGAAAGAATGGCATAGCCTGAAAGATAAAGA
TATTCGCTATTTTAAAAAACTGACCAAAAAGATCGGCCACTGCCCGAGCGTGCTGTATAGCATTAGCAAA
CTGCTGACTAGCATTGCGAGCAAATATCAGAATGACGGCATCTCATGGGTGGCGGATCTGCTGCGCAACA
ACAGCAACCTGAGCAACGATAAACTGGAACCGGATACCGTGTTTCATCTGGAAAACCTCATCCGGCAGTA
TGTGTTTATTCAAGGCGAGCAAATAAAGAAAGACCGCAAGATTAAAGATGATGTGCTGACCATTCTGAAC
TTTCTGGTGGAAAAAGGCAGCGCGGTGGCGTATATGCTGCGCGAAAAAGTGCTGTAATGTAGTTGAAAAT
AATAATTTTAATGAGAGCTTTTCCAATTTAGGCTCCAGGGATTGGAGCCTTTTTATTATCGCGCAATAAC
TAGCATAACCCCTTGGGGCCTCTAAACGGGTCTTGAGGGGTTTTTTGCTGAAACCTCAGGCATTTGAGAA
GCACACGGTCACACTGCTTCCGGTAGTCAATAAACCGGTAAACCAGCAATAGACATAAGCGGCTATTTAA
CGACCCTGCCCTGAACCGACGACCGGGTCGAATTTGCTTTCGAATTTCTGCCATTCATCCGCTTATTATC
ACTTATTCAGGCGTAGCACCAGGCGTTTAAGGGCACCAATAACTGCCTTAAAAAAATTACGCCCCGCCCT
GCCACTCATCGCAATACTGTTGTAATTCATTTAACATTCTGCCGACATGGAAGCCATCACAGACGGCATG
ATGAACCTGAATCGCCAGCGGCATCAGCACCTTGTCGCCTTGCGTATAATATTTGCCCATAGTGAAAACG
GGGGCGAAGAAGTTGTCCATATTGGCCACGTTTAAATCAAAACTGGTGAAACTCACCCAGGGATTGGCTG
AGACGAAAAACATATTCTCAATAAACCCTTTAGGGAAATAGGCCAGGTTTTCACCGTAACACGCCACATC
TTGCGAATATATGTGTAGAAACTGCCGGAAATCGTCGTGGTATTCACTCCAGAGCGATGAAAACGTTTCA
GTTTGCTCATGGAAAACGGTGTAACAAGGGTGAACACTATCCCATATCACCAGCTCACCGTCTTTCATCG
CCATACGGAACTCTGGATGAGCATTCATCAGGCGGGCAAGAATGTGAATAAAGGCCGGATAAAACTTGTG
CTTATTTTTCTTTACGGTCTTTAAAAAGGCCGTAATATCCAGCTGAACGGTCTGGTTATAGGTACATTGA
GCAACTGACTGAAATGCCTCAAAATGTTCTTTACGATGCCATTGGGATATATCAACGGTGGTATATCCAG
TGATTTTTTTCTCCATTTTAGCTTCCTTAGCTCCTGAAAATCTCGATAACTCAAAAAATACGCCCGGTAG
TGATCTTATTTCATTATGGTGAAAGTTGGAACCTCTTACGTGCCGATCAACGTCTCATTTTCGCCAAAAG
TTGGCCCAGGGCTTCCCGGTATCAACAGGGACACCAGGATTTATTTATTCTGCGAAGTGATCTTCCGTCA
CAGGTATTTATTCGGCGCAAAGTGCGTCGGGTGATGCTGCCAACTTACTGATTTAGTGTATGATGGTGTT
TTTGAGGTGCTCCAGTGGCTTCTGTTTCTATCAGCTGTCCCTCCTGTTCAGCTACTGACGGGGTGGTGCG
TAACGGCAAAAGCACCGCCGGACATCAGCGCTAGCGGAGTGTATACTGGCTTACTATGTTGGCACTGATG
AGGGTGTCAGTGAAGTGCTTCATGTGGCAGGAGAAAAAAGGCTGCACCGGTGCGTCAGCAGAATATGTGA
TACAGGATATATTCCGCTTCCTCGCTCACTGACTCGCTACGCTCGGTCGTTCGACTGCGGCGAGCGGAAA
TGGCTTACGAACGGGGCGGAGATTTCCTGGAAGATGCCAGGAAGATACTTAACAGGGAAGTGAGAGGGCC
GCGGCAAAGCCGTTTTTCCATAGGCTCCGCCCCCCTGACAAGCATCACGAAATCTGACGCTCAAATCAGT
GGTGGCGAAACCCGACAGGACTATAAAGATACCAGGCGTTTCCCCCTGGCGGCTCCCTCGTGCGCTCTCC
TGTTCCTGCCTTTCGGTTTACCGGTGTCATTCCGCTGTTATGGCCGCGTTTGTCTCATTCCACGCCTGAC
ACTCAGTTCCGGGTAGGCAGTTCGCTCCAAGCTGGACTGTATGCACGAACCCCCCGTTCAGTCCGACCGC
TGCGCCTTATCCGGTAACTATCGTCTTGAGTCCAACCCGGAAAGACATGCAAAAGCACCACTGGCAGCAG
CCACTGGTAATTGATTTAGAGGAGTTAGTCTTGAAGTCATGCGCCGGTTAAGGCTAAACTGAAAGGACAA
GTTTTGGTGACTGCGCTCCTCCAAGCCAGTTACCTCGGTTCAAAGAGTTGGTAGCTCAGAGAACCTTCGA
AAAACCGCCCTGCAAGGCGGTTTTTTCGTTTTCAGAGCAAGAGATTACGCGCAGACCAAAACGATCTCAA
GAAGATCATCTTATTAATCAGATAAAATATTTCTAGATTTCAGTGCAATTTATCTCTTCAAATGTAGCAC
CTGAAGTCAGCCCCATACGATATAAGTTGTAATTCTCATGTTAGTCATGCCCCGCGCCCACCGGAAGGAG
CTGACTGGGTTGAAGGCTCTCAAGGGCATCGGTCGAGATCCCGGTGCCTAATGAGTGAGCTAACTTACAT
TAATTGCGTTGCGCAGCGCAGCTGACAAAGATTGACCGTGAGCGCTCTGATGGAGAAAGACGATAGTTGC
TGAGTACGATATCGAGGGTACATTTCTCTGTGTAGGGGTAGTTATTTACAAAAAAATAGGAGAATAATTA
AATGAACGAGTTCATCAAGTTTCTGAAAAACCAGTACAAGAACTTCTTTACCAAGATCGACGATACCTTC
GATAAGTTCCAAAACACCGCGATCGGCAAGTTCGTGATCGAAAAACTGATTCTGCGTGCGAAGAGCTTCT
ATAGCATTCTGAGCACCTTTGGTCTGATTCTGGTGGCGCAGATCAGCGCGTACAACAACATCATGCAGTG
GAGCAACAAAGTTGACGAGCAACTGAACAACAGCGATGGTTGGGCGTACGC
